>Addgene plasmid #61935 | pDEST15.1-hRPN13 (285-407) (Q337A/Q338A) | depositor partial sequence | sequence record 101220 | T7TRM
CAAGTGGACCTGGCCAGTGTGCTGACGCCGGAGATAATGGCTCCCATCCTCGCCAACGCGGATGTCCAGG
AGCGCCTGCTTCCCTACTTGCCATCTGGGGAGTCGCTGCCGCAGACCGCGGATGAGATCCAGAATACCCT
GACCTCGCCCCAGTTCGCGGCGGCCCTGGGCATGTTCAGCGCAGCCTTGGCCTCGGGGCAGCTGGGCCCC
CTCATGTGCCAGTTCGGTCTGCCTGCAGAGGCTGTGGAGGCCGCCAACAAGGGCGATGTGGAAGCGTTTG
CCAAAGCCATGCAGAACAACGCCAAGCCCGAGCAGAAAGAGGGCGACACGAAGGACAAGAAGGACGAAGA
GGAGGACATGAGCCTGGACTGATAA
