>Addgene plasmid #61935 | pDEST15.1-hRPN13 (285-407) (Q337A/Q338A) | addgene partial sequence | sequence record 106980 | T7term 5'-GCTAGTTATTGCTCAGCGG-3'
GTTAGCAGCCGGATCCCGGGTCGAATCAAACCACTTTGTACAAGAAAGCTGGGTCGGCGCGCCCACCCTT
CGAGGATCCTATTATCAGTCCAGGCTCATGTCCTCCTCTTCGTCCTTCTTGTCCTTCGTGTCGCCCTCTT
TCTGCTCGGGCTTGGCGTTGTTCTGCATGGCTTTGGCAAACGCTTCCACATCGCCCTTGTTGGCGGCCTC
CACAGCCTCTGCAGGCAGACCGAACTGGCACATGAGGGGGCCCAGCTGCCCCGAGGCCAAGGCTGCGCTG
AACATGCCCAGGGCCGCCGCGAACTGGGGCGAGGTCAGGGTATTCTGGATCTCATCCGCGGTCTGCGGCA
GCGACTCCCCAGATGGCAAGTAGGGAAGCAGGCGCTCCTGGACATCCGCGTTGGCGAGGATGGGAGCCAT
TATCTCCGGCGTCAGCACACTGGCCAGGTCCACTTGGGTCCAGGAGCCCTGAAAATACAGGTTTTCCTCG
AGTACGGCGGCCGCGGAGCCTGCTTTTTTGTACAAACTTGTTTGATTCGACCATGGACGCGGAACCAGAT
CCGATTTTGGAGGATGGTCGCCACCACCAAACGTGGCTTGCCAGCCCTGCAAAGGCCATGCTATATACTT
GCTGGATTTCAAGTACTTATCAATTTGTGGGATAGCTTCAATACGTTTTTTAAAACAAACTAATTTTGGG
AACGCATCCAGGCACATTGGGTCCATGTATAAAACAACATCAAGAGCGTCATACAACATGAAGTCAGGAT
GGGTTACATGATCACCATTT
