[The description below was written by a language model from this plasmid's Addgene catalogue record.]
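Description:
pDEST15.1-hRPN13 (285-407) (Q337A/Q338A) is a bacterial expression plasmid built on a modified version of the Invitrogen pDEST15 backbone, a T7-promoter vector that supplies an N-terminal glutathione S-transferase (GST) fusion partner. It is selected in E. coli with ampicillin; the record lists the copy number as unknown and does not name the origin of replication. The whole plasmid is about 7.4 kb, of which roughly 400 bp is insert. The ".1" variant of the backbone carries a small change downstream of the TEV protease site: the residues GSFT were altered to GSWT, introducing a tryptophan so that the cleaved protein can be more readily quantified by absorbance at 280 nm.

The insert encodes a C-terminal fragment of human RPN13 (ADRM1), a proteasome subunit, beginning at residue 285 and running to residue 407, with glutamines 337 and 338 both replaced by alanine. The fragment was introduced by ligation independent cloning, and the point mutations were added afterwards by site-directed mutagenesis. Transcription from the T7 promoter requires a host that provides T7 RNA polymerase, and yields a GST-TEV-RPN13 fusion that can be captured through the GST moiety and released by TEV cleavage. The stated purpose is simply expression of this mutant fragment in E. coli. The associated publication concerns the structural basis for activation and inhibition of the UCH37 deubiquitylase, so the protein was presumably produced for work of that kind, although the record does not say what the Q337A/Q338A substitution is meant to test.
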