Addgene plasmid #61935: pDEST15.1-hRPN13 (285-407) (Q337A/Q338A)
Purpose: Expression of hRPN13 (285-407) (Q337A/Q338A) in E.coli
Depositing lab: Chris Hill. Depositing organization: University of Utah. Publication: Structural Basis for the Activation and Inhibition of the UCH37 Deubiquitylase. VanderLinden RT, Hemmis CW, Schmitt B, Ndoja A, Whitby FG, Robinson H, Cohen RE, Yao T, Hill CP. Mol Cell. 2015 Feb 17. pii: S1097-2765(15)00017-9. doi: 10.1016/j.molcel.2015.01.016. PubMed 25702872.
Backbone
  Vector backbone: pDEST15
  Backbone manufacturer: Invitrogen
  Backbone size w/o insert (bp): 7000
  Total vector size (bp): 7400
  Modifications to backbone: GSFT sequence after TEV site mutated to GSWT to aid in quantification by E280.
  Vector type: Bacterial Expression
Growth in bacteria
  Bacterial resistance: Ampicillin, 100 μg/mL
  Growth temperature: 37°C
  Growth strain: DH5alpha
  Copy number: Unknown
Gene/Insert
  Gene/Insert name: hRPN13 (285-407) (alt name: ADRM1)
  Species: H. sapiens (human)
  Insert size (bp): 400
  Mutation: Construct starts at residue 285, residues Q337 and Q338 mutated to Alanines
  GenBank ID: NM_175573
  Entrez Gene: ADRM1 (a.k.a. ARM-1, ARM1, GP110, PSMD16)
  Promoter: T7
  Tag / fusion protein: GST (N terminal on backbone)
  Cloning method: Ligation Independent Cloning
  Sequencing primers: 5′ T7; 3′ T7 term
Terms and licenses: Academic/Nonprofit Terms; Industry Terms: Not Available to Industry
Depositor comments: Q337A/Q338A mutations incorporated via Quickchange mutagenesis
How to cite: pDEST15.1-hRPN13 (285-407) (Q337A/Q338A) was a gift from Chris Hill (Addgene plasmid # 61935 ; http://n2t.net/addgene:61935 ; RRID:Addgene_61935)
